Addgene plasmid #84925: pGL4.0-TERT G250A
Purpose: luciferase reporter for mutant TERT promoter
Depositing lab: Joseph Costello. Depositing organization: University of California, San Francisco (UCSF). Publication: Cancer. The transcription factor GABP selectively binds and activates the mutant TERT promoter in cancer. Bell RJ, Rube HT, Kreig A, Mancini A, Fouse SD, Nagarajan RP, Choi S, Hong C, He D, Pekmezci M, Wiencke JK, Wrensch MR, Chang SM, Walsh KM, Myong S, Song JS, Costello JF. Science. 2015 May 29;348(6238):1036-9. doi: 10.1126/science.aab0015. Epub 2015 May 14. PubMed 25977370.
Backbone
  Vector backbone: pGL4.0
  Backbone manufacturer: Promega
  Vector type: Mammalian Expression, Luciferase
Growth in bacteria
  Bacterial resistance: Ampicillin, 100 μg/mL
  Growth temperature: 37°C
  Growth strain: DH5alpha
  Copy number: Unknown
Gene/Insert
  Gene/Insert name: TERT promoter (alt name: telomerase reverse transcriptase)
  Species: H. sapiens (human)
  Mutation: G250A
  Entrez Gene: TERT (a.k.a. CMM9, DKCA2, DKCB4, EST2, PFBMFT1, TCS1, TP2, TRT, hEST2, hTRT)
  Promoter: TERT
  Tag / fusion protein: luciferase (C terminal on backbone)
  Cloning method: Unknown
  Sequencing primers: 5′ RVprimer3; 3′ Luc2-Rev
Terms and licenses: Academic/Nonprofit Terms; Industry Terms: Not Available to Industry
How to cite: pGL4.0-TERT G250A was a gift from Joseph Costello (Addgene plasmid # 84925 ; http://n2t.net/addgene:84925 ; RRID:Addgene_84925)
