[The description below was written by a language model from this plasmid's Addgene catalogue record.]
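Description:
pGL4.0-TERT G250A is a mammalian luciferase reporter plasmid built on the Promega pGL4.0 backbone, a promoterless reporter vector family into which a regulatory sequence of interest is cloned upstream of a luciferase coding region. It is propagated in E. coli under ampicillin selection. The record does not give the copy number, the cloning method, the boundaries or length of the inserted fragment, or a feature table, so the origin of replication and other backbone elements are not itemised here.

The insert is a fragment of the human TERT (telomerase reverse transcriptase) promoter carrying a single point mutation designated G250A. This promoter fragment is the only element listed as driving expression, and luciferase lies downstream on the backbone. The catalogue lists luciferase as a C-terminal "tag", but in practice the arrangement is a transcriptional reporter in which luciferase output reflects the activity of the cloned promoter, not a protein fusion with TERT. The listed sequencing primers, one in the vector upstream of the cloning region and one reading back from the luc2 luciferase gene, are consistent with this layout.

The stated purpose is to serve as a luciferase reporter for the mutant TERT promoter. It comes from work on how the transcription factor GABP selectively binds and activates mutated TERT promoters in cancer. Typical use would be transient transfection into mammalian cells to measure the transcriptional activity of the mutant promoter, for example compared with a wild-type promoter reporter or under perturbation of candidate transcription factors.
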