>Addgene plasmid #84925 | pGL4.0-TERT G250A | addgene partial sequence | sequence record 165943 | RVprimer3 5'-CTAGCAAAATAGGCTGTCCC-3'
ACATTTCTCTGGCCTAACTGGCCGGTACCTGAGCTCGCTAGCCTCGAGTCCTGCCCCTTCACCTTCCAGC
TCCGCCTCCTCCGCGCGGACCCCGCCCCGTCCCGACCCCTTCCGGGTCCCCGGCCCAGCCCCCTCCGGGC
CCTCCCAGCCCCTCCCCTTCCTTTCCGCGGCCCCGCCCTCTCCTCGCGGCGCGAGTTTCAGGCAGCGCTG
GATCTGGCCTCGGCGGCCAAGCTTGGCAATCCGGTACTGTTGGTAAAGCCACCATGGAAGATGCCAAAAA
CATTAAGAAGGGCCCAGCGCCATTCTACCCACTCGAAGACGGGACCGCCGGCGAGCAGCTGCACAAAGCC
ATGAAGCGCTACGCCCTGGTGCCCGGCACCATCGCCTTTACCGACGCACATATCGAGGTGGACATTACCT
ACGCCGAGTACTTCGAGATGAGCGTTCGGCTGGCAGAAGCTATGAAGCGCTATGGGCTGAATACAAACCA
TCGGATCGTGGTGTGCAGCGAGAATAGCTTGCAGTTCTTCATGCCCGTGTTGGGTGCCCTGTTCATCGGT
GTGGCTGTGGCCCCAGCTAACGACATCTACAACGAGCGCGAGCTGCTGAACAGCATGGGCATCAGCCAGC
CCACCGTCGTATTCGTGAGCAAGAAAGGGCTGCAAAAGATCCTCAACGTGCAAAAGAAGCTACCGATCAT
ACAAAAGATCATCATCATGGATAGCAAGACCGACTACCAGGGCTTCCAAAGCATGTACACCTTCGTGACT
TCCCATTTGCCACCCGGCTTCAACGAGTACGACTTCGTGCCCGAGAGCTTCGACCGGGACAAAACCATCG
CCCTGATCATGAACAGTAGTGGCAGTACCGGATTGCCCAAGGGCGTAGCCCTACCGCACCGCACCGCTTG
TGTCCGATTCAGTCATGCCCGCGACCCCATCTTCGGCAACCAGATCATCCCCGACACCGCTATCCTCAGC
GTGGTGCCATTTCACCACGGCTTCGGCATGTTCACCACGCTGGGCTACTTGATCTGCGG
