>Addgene plasmid #84925 | pGL4.0-TERT G250A | addgene partial sequence | sequence record 165945 | Luc2-Rev 5'-GCCCTTCTTAATGTTTTTG-3'
ACAGTACCGGATTGCCAAGCTTGGCCGCCGAGGCCAGATCCAGCGCTGCCTGAAACTCGCGCCGCGAGGA
GAGGGCGGGGCCGCGGAAAGGAAGGGGAGGGGCTGGGAGGGCCCGGAGGGGGCTGGGCCGGGGACCCGGA
AGGGGTCGGGACGGGGCGGGGTCCGCGCGGAGGAGGCGGAGCTGGAAGGTGAAGGGGCAGGACTCGAGGC
TAGCGAGCTCAGGTACCGGCCAGTTAGGCCAGAGAAATGTTCTGGCACCTGCACTTGCACTGGGGACAGC
CTATTTTGCTAGTTTGTTTTGTTTCGTTTTGTTTTGATGGAGAGCGTATGTTAGTACTATCGATTCACAC
AAAAAACCAACACACAGATGTAATGAAAATAAAGATATTTTATTGCGGCCTGTCCAATACCTCCCGTACC
TTAATATTACTTACTTATCCTTGAGAGACGTACTAGTAACCCTGATAAATGCTTCAATAATATTGAAAAA
GGACGAGTATGAGCATCCAACATTTTCGTGTCGCACTCATTCCCTTCTTTGCGGCATTTTGCTTGCCTGT
TTTTGCACACCCCGAAACGCTGGTGAAAGTAAAAGATGCTGAAGATCAACTGGGTGCAAGAGTGGGCTAT
ATCGAACTGGATCTCAATAGCGGCAAGATCCTTGAGTCTTTCCGCCCCGAAGAACGATTCCCGATGATGA
GCACTTTCAAAGTACTGCTATGTGGCGCGGTGTTGTCCCGTATAGACGCCGGGCAAGAGCAGCTTGGTCG
CCGTATACACTACTCACAAAACGACTTGGTTGAGTACTCGCCGGTCACGGAAAAGCATCTTACGGATGGC
ATGACGGTAAGAGAATTGTGTAGTGCTGCCATTACCATGAGCGACAACACCGCGGCCAACTTACTTCTGA
CAACGATCGGAGGCCCTAAGGAGCTGACTGCATTTCTTCATAATATGGGTGATCATGTGACCCGGCTTGA
CCGCTGG
